>Addgene plasmid #171503 | pX330A-Blimp1-L1-#1 | addgene full sequence | sequence record 337831 | Addgene NGS Result
GGGGCGCGCGCCRGGSGGGGSGGGGSGGGGSGRGGGGSGGGGSGGGGSGAGGCGGAGAGGTGCGGCGGCA
GCCAATCAGAGCGGCGCGCTCCGAAAGTTTCCTTTTATGGCGAGGCGGCGGCGGCGGCGGCCCTATAAAA
AGCGAAGCGCGCGGCGGGCGGGAGTCGCTGCGCGCTGCCTTCGCCCCGTGCCCCGCTCCGCCGCCGCCTC
GCGCCGCCCGCCCCGGCTCTGACTGACCGCGTTACTCCCACAGGTGAGCGGGCGGGACGGCCCTTCTCCT
CCGGGCTGTAATTAGCTGAGCAAGAGGTAAGGGTTTAAGGGATGGTTGGTTGGTGGGGTATTAATGTTTA
ATTACCTGGAGCACCTGCCTGAAATCACTTTTTTTCAGGTTGGACCGGTGCCACCATGGACTATAAGGAC
CACGACGGAGACTACAAGGATCATGATATTGATTACAAAGACGATGACGATAAGATGGCCCCAAAGAAGA
AGCGGAAGGTCGGTATCCACGGAGTCCCAGCAGCCGACAAGAAGTACAGCATCGGCCTGGACATCGGCAC
CAACTCTGTGGGCTGGGCCGTGATCACCGACGAGTACAAGGTGCCCAGCAAGAAATTCAAGGTGCTGGGC
AACACCGACCGGCACAGCATCAAGAAGAACCTGATCGGAGCCCTGCTGTTCGACAGCGGCGAAACAGCCG
AGGCCACCCGGCTGAAGAGAACCGCCAGAAGAAGATACACCAGACGGAAGAACCGGATCTGCTATCTGCA
AGAGATCTTCAGCAACGAGATGGCCAAGGTGGACGACAGCTTCTTCCACAGACTGGAAGAGTCCTTCCTG
GTGGAAGAGGATAAGAAGCACGAGCGGCACCCCATCTTCGGCAACATCGTGGACGAGGTGGCCTACCACG
AGAAGTACCCCACCATCTACCACCTGAGAAAGAAACTGGTGGACAGCACCGACAAGGCCGACCTGCGGCT
GATCTATCTGGCCCTGGCCCACATGATCAAGTTCCGGGGCCACTTCCTGATCGAGGGCGACCTGAACCCC
GACAACAGCGACGTGGACAAGCTGTTCATCCAGCTGGTGCAGACCTACAACCAGCTGTTCGAGGAAAACC
CCATCAACGCCAGCGGCGTGGACGCCAAGGCCATCCTGTCTGCCAGACTGAGCAAGAGCAGACGGCTGGA
AAATCTGATCGCCCAGCTGCCCGGCGAGAAGAAGAATGGCCTGTTCGGAAACCTGATTGCCCTGAGCCTG
GGCCTGACCCCCAACTTCAAGAGCAACTTCGACCTGGCCGAGGATGCCAAACTGCAGCTGAGCAAGGACA
CCTACGACGACGACCTGGACAACCTGCTGGCCCAGATCGGCGACCAGTACGCCGACCTGTTTCTGGCCGC
CAAGAACCTGTCCGACGCCATCCTGCTGAGCGACATCCTGAGAGTGAACACCGAGATCACCAAGGCCCCC
CTGAGCGCCTCTATGATCAAGAGATACGACGAGCACCACCAGGACCTGACCCTGCTGAAAGCTCTCGTGC
GGCAGCAGCTGCCTGAGAAGTACAAAGAGATTTTCTTCGACCAGAGCAAGAACGGCTACGCCGGCTACAT
TGACGGCGGAGCCAGCCAGGAAGAGTTCTACAAGTTCATCAAGCCCATCCTGGAAAAGATGGACGGCACC
GAGGAACTGCTCGTGAAGCTGAACAGAGAGGACCTGCTGCGGAAGCAGCGGACCTTCGACAACGGCAGCA
TCCCCCACCAGATCCACCTGGGAGAGCTGCACGCCATTCTGCGGCGGCAGGAAGATTTTTACCCATTCCT
GAAGGACAACCGGGAAAAGATCGAGAAGATCCTGACCTTCCGCATCCCCTACTACGTGGGCCCTCTGGCC
AGGGGAAACAGCAGATTCGCCTGGATGACCAGAAAGAGCGAGGAAACCATCACCCCCTGGAACTTCGAGG
AAGTGGTGGACAAGGGCGCTTCCGCCCAGAGCTTCATCGAGCGGATGACCAACTTCGATAAGAACCTGCC
CAACGAGAAGGTGCTGCCCAAGCACAGCCTGCTGTACGAGTACTTCACCGTGTATAACGAGCTGACCAAA
GTGAAATACGTGACCGAGGGAATGAGAAAGCCCGCCTTCCTGAGCGGCGAGCAGAAAAAGGCCATCGTGG
ACCTGCTGTTCAAGACCAACCGGAAAGTGACCGTGAAGCAGCTGAAAGAGGACTACTTCAAGAAAATCGA
GTGCTTCGACTCCGTGGAAATCTCCGGCGTGGAAGATCGGTTCAACGCCTCCCTGGGCACATACCACGAT
CTGCTGAAAATTATCAAGGACAAGGACTTCCTGGACAATGAGGAAAACGAGGACATTCTGGAAGATATCG
TGCTGACCCTGACACTGTTTGAGGACAGAGAGATGATCGAGGAACGGCTGAAAACCTATGCCCACCTGTT
CGACGACAAAGTGATGAAGCAGCTGAAGCGGCGGAGATACACCGGCTGGGGCAGGCTGAGCCGGAAGCTG
ATCAACGGCATCCGGGACAAGCAGTCCGGCAAGACAATCCTGGATTTCCTGAAGTCCGACGGCTTCGCCA
ACAGAAACTTCATGCAGCTGATCCACGACGACAGCCTGACCTTTAAAGAGGACATCCAGAAAGCCCAGGT
GTCCGGCCAGGGCGATAGCCTGCACGAGCACATTGCCAATCTGGCCGGCAGCCCCGCCATTAAGAAGGGC
ATCCTGCAGACAGTGAAGGTGGTGGACGAGCTCGTGAAAGTGATGGGCCGGCACAAGCCCGAGAACATCG
TGATCGAAATGGCCAGAGAGAACCAGACCACCCAGAAGGGACAGAAGAACAGCCGCGAGAGAATGAAGCG
GATCGAAGAGGGCATCAAAGAGCTGGGCAGCCAGATCCTGAAAGAACACCCCGTGGAAAACACCCAGCTG
CAGAACGAGAAGCTGTACCTGTACTACCTGCAGAATGGGCGGGATATGTACGTGGACCAGGAACTGGACA
TCAACCGGCTGTCCGACTACGATGTGGACCATATCGTGCCTCAGAGCTTTCTGAAGGACGACTCCATCGA
CAACAAGGTGCTGACCAGAAGCGACAAGAACCGGGGCAAGAGCGACAACGTGCCCTCCGAAGAGGTCGTG
AAGAAGATGAAGAACTACTGGCGGCAGCTGCTGAACGCCAAGCTGATTACCCAGAGAAAGTTCGACAATC
TGACCAAGGCCGAGAGAGGCGGCCTGAGCGAACTGGATAAGGCCGGCTTCATCAAGAGACAGCTGGTGGA
AACCCGGCAGATCACAAAGCACGTGGCACAGATCCTGGACTCCCGGATGAACACTAAGTACGACGAGAAT
GACAAGCTGATCCGGGAAGTGAAAGTGATCACCCTGAAGTCCAAGCTGGTGTCCGATTTCCGGAAGGATT
TCCAGTTTTACAAAGTGCGCGAGATCAACAACTACCACCACGCCCACGACGCCTACCTGAACGCCGTCGT
GGGAACCGCCCTGATCAAAAAGTACCCTAAGCTGGAAAGCGAGTTCGTGTACGGCGACTACAAGGTGTAC
GACGTGCGGAAGATGATCGCCAAGAGCGAGCAGGAAATCGGCAAGGCTACCGCCAAGTACTTCTTCTACA
GCAACATCATGAACTTTTTCAAGACCGAGATTACCCTGGCCAACGGCGAGATCCGGAAGCGGCCTCTGAT
CGAGACAAACGGCGAAACCGGGGAGATCGTGTGGGATAAGGGCCGGGATTTTGCCACCGTGCGGAAAGTG
CTGAGCATGCCCCAAGTGAATATCGTGAAAAAGACCGAGGTGCAGACAGGCGGCTTCAGCAAAGAGTCTA
TCCTGCCCAAGAGGAACAGCGATAAGCTGATCGCCAGAAAGAAGGACTGGGACCCTAAGAAGTACGGCGG
CTTCGACAGCCCCACCGTGGCCTATTCTGTGCTGGTGGTGGCCAAAGTGGAAAAGGGCAAGTCCAAGAAA
CTGAAGAGTGTGAAAGAGCTGCTGGGGATCACCATCATGGAAAGAAGCAGCTTCGAGAAGAATCCCATCG
ACTTTCTGGAAGCCAAGGGCTACAAAGAAGTGAAAAAGGACCTGATCATCAAGCTGCCTAAGTACTCCCT
GTTCGAGCTGGAAAACGGCCGGAAGAGAATGCTGGCCTCTGCCGGCGAACTGCAGAAGGGAAACGAACTG
GCCCTGCCCTCCAAATATGTGAACTTCCTGTACCTGGCCAGCCACTATGAGAAGCTGAAGGGCTCCCCCG
AGGATAATGAGCAGAAACAGCTGTTTGTGGAACAGCACAAGCACTACCTGGACGAGATCATCGAGCAGAT
CAGCGAGTTCTCCAAGAGAGTGATCCTGGCCGACGCTAATCTGGACAAAGTGCTGTCCGCCTACAACAAG
CACCGGGATAAGCCCATCAGAGAGCAGGCCGAGAATATCATCCACCTGTTTACCCTGACCAATCTGGGAG
CCCCTGCCGCCTTCAAGTACTTTGACACCACCATCGACCGGAAGAGGTACACCAGCACCAAAGAGGTGCT
GGACGCCACCCTGATCCACCAGAGCATCACCGGCCTGTACGAGACACGGATCGACCTGTCTCAGCTGGGA
GGCGACAAAAGGCCGGCGGCCACGAAAAAGGCCGGCCAGGCAAAAAAGAAAAAGTAAGAATTCCTAGAGC
TCGCTGATCAGCCTCGACTGTGCCTTCTAGTTGCCAGCCATCTGTTGTTTGCCCCTCCCCCGTGCCTTCC
TTGACCCTGGAAGGTGCCACTCCCACTGTCCTTTCCTAATAAAATGAGGAAATTGCATCGCATTGTCTGA
GTAGGTGTCATTCTATTCTGGGGGGTGGGGTGGGGCAGGACAGCAAGGGGGAGGATTGGGAAGAGAATAG
CAGGCATGCTGGGGAGCGGCCGCAGGAACCCCTAGTGATGGAGTTGGCCACTCCCTCTCTGCGCGCTCGC
TCGCTCACTGAGGCCGGGCGACCAAAGGTCGCCCGACGCCCGGGCTTTGCCCGGGCGGCCTCAGTGAGCG
AGCGAGCGCGCAGCTGCCTGCAGGAAAGAGCCCACAACCCCTCACTTGGTGGGCCAGTCCTCTGATAGAC
TGTGTCCCCTGGATACCCGTATTCTAGAGCTAGCGAATTCGAATTTAAATCGGATCCGCGGCCGCGAAGG
ATCTGCGATCGCTCCGGTGCCCGTCAGTGGGCAGAGCGCACATCGCCCACAGTCCCCGAGAAGTTGGGGG
GAGGGGTCGGCAATTGAACGGGTGCCTAGAGAAGGTGGCGCGGGGTAAACTGGGAAAGTGATGTCGTGTA
CTGGCTCCGCCTTTTTCCCGAGGGTGGGGGAGAACCGTATATAAGTGCAGTAGTCGCCGTGAACGTTCTT
TTTCGCAACGGGTTTGCCGCCAGAACACAGCTGAAGCTTCGAGGGGCTCGCATCTCTCCTTCACGCGCCC
GCCGCCCTACCTGAGGCCGCCATCCACGCCGGTTGAGTCGCGTTCTGCCGCCTCCCGCCTGTGGTGCCTC
CTGAACTGCGTCCGCCGTCTAGGTAAGTTTAAAGCTCAGGTCGAGACCGGGCCTTTGTCCGGCGCTCCCT
TGGAGCCTACCTAGACTCAGCCGGCTCTCCACGCTTTGCCTGACCCTGCTTGCTCAACTCTACGTCTTTG
TTTCGTTTTCTGTTCTGCGCCGTTACAGATCCAAGCTGTGACCGGCGCCTACGCTAGACGCCACCATGGA
GAGCGACGAGAGCGGCCTGCCCGCCATGGAGATCGAGTGCCGCATCACCGGCACCCTGAACGGCGTGGAG
TTCGAGCTGGTGGGCGGCGGAGAGGGCACCCCCAAGCAGGGCCGCATGACCAACAAGATGAAGAGCACCA
AAGGCGCCCTGACCTTCAGCCCCTACCTGCTGAGCCACGTGATGGGCTACGGCTTCTACCACTTCGGCAC
CTACCCCAGCGGCTACGAGAACCCCTTCCTGCACGCCATCAACAACGGCGGCTACACCAACACCCGCATC
GAGAAGTACGAGGACGGCGGCGTGCTGCACGTGAGCTTCAGCTACCGCTACGAGGCCGGCCGCGTGATCG
GCGACTTCAAGGTGGTGGGCACCGGCTTCCCCGAGGACAGCGTGATCTTCACCGACAAGATCATCCGCAG
CAACGCCACCGTGGAGCACCTGCACCCCATGGGCGATAACGTGCTGGTGGGCAGCTTCGCCCGCACCTTC
AGCCTGCGCGACGGCGGCTACTACAGCTTCGTGGTGGACAGCCACATGCACTTCAAGAGCGCCATCCACC
CCAGCATCCTGCAGAACGGGGGCCCCATGTTCGCCTTCCGCCGCGTGGAGGAGCTGCACAGCAACACCGA
GCTGGGCATCGTGGAGTACCAGCACGCCTTCAAGACCCCCATCGCCTTCGCCAGATCCCGCGCTCAGTCG
TCCAATTCTGCCGTGGACGGCACCGCCGGACCCGGCTCCACCGGATCTCGCGAGGGCAGAGGAAGTCTTC
TAACATGCGGTGACGTGGAGGAGAATCCCGGCCCTATGACCGAGTACAAGCCCACGGTGCGCCTCGCCAC
CCGCGACGACGTCCCCAGGGCCGTACGCACCCTCGCCGCCGCGTTCGCCGACTACCCCGCCACGCGCCAC
ACCGTCGATCCGGACCGCCACATCGAGCGGGTCACCGAGCTGCAAGAACTCTTCCTCACGCGCGTCGGGC
TCGACATCGGCAAGGTGTGGGTCGCGGACGACGGCGCCGCGGTGGCGGTCTGGACCACGCCGGAGAGCGT
CGAAGCGGGGGCGGTGTTCGCCGAGATCGGCCCGCGCATGGCCGAGTTGAGCGGTTCCCGGCTGGCCGCG
CAGCAACAGATGGAAGGCCTCCTGGCGCCGCACCGGCCCAAGGAGCCCGCGTGGTTCCTGGCCACCGTCG
GCGTCTCGCCCGACCACCAGGGCAAGGGTCTGGGCAGCGCCGTCGTGCTCCCCGGAGTGGAGGCGGCCGA
GCGCGCCGGGGTGCCCGCCTTCCTGGAGACCTCCGCGCCCCGCAACCTCCCCTTCTACGAGCGGCTCGGC
TTCACCGTCACCGCCGACGTCGAGGTGCCCGAAGGACCGCGCACCTGGTGCATGACCCGCAAGCCCGGTG
CCTGAAATCAACCTCTGGATTACAAAATTTGTGAAAGATTGACTGGTATTCTTAACTATGTTGCTCCTTT
TACGCTATGTGGATACGCTGCTTTAATGCCTTTGTATCATGCGTTAACTAAACTTGTTTATTGCAGCTTA
TAATGGTTACAAATAAAGCAATAGCATCACAAATTTCACAAATAAAGCATTTTTTTCACTGCATTCTAGT
TGTGGTTTGTCCAAACTCATCAATGTATCTTATCATGTCTGGAATTGACTCAAATGATGTCAATTAGTCT
ATCAGAAGCTCATCTGGTCTCCCTTCCGGGCCTGCAGGGGCGCCTGATGCGGTATTTTCTCCTTACGCAT
CTGTGCGGTATTTCACACCGCATA
[95 nt withheld, positions 7515-7609]
T
[46 nt withheld, positions 7611-7656]
C
[141 nt withheld, positions 7658-7798]
CCTTTGACGTTGGAGTCCACGTTCTTT
[37 nt withheld, positions 7826-7862]
ACTCTATCTCGGGCTATTCTTTTGATTTATAAGGGATTTTGCCGATTTCGGTCTATTGGTTAAAAAATGA
GCTGATTTAACAAAAATTTAACGCGAATTTTAACAAAATATTAACGTTTACAATTTTATGGTGCACTCTC
AGTACAATCTGCTCTGATGCCGCATAGTTAAGCCAGCCCCGACACCCGCCAACACCCGCTGACGCGCCCT
GACGGGCTTGTCTGCTCCCGGCATCCGCTTACAGACAAGCTGTGACCGTCTCCGGGAGCTGCATGTGTCA
GAGGTTTTCACCGTCATCACCGAAACGCGCGAGACGAAAGGGCCTCGTGATACGCCTATTTTTATAGGTT
AATGTCATGATAATAATGGTTTCTTAGACGTCAGGTGGCACTTTTCGGGGAAATGTGCGCGGAACCCCTA
TTTGTTTATTTTTCTAAATACATTCAAATATGTATCCGCTCATGAGACAATAACCCTGATAAATGCTTCA
ATAATATTGAAAAAGGAAGAGTATGAGTATTCAACATTTCCGTGTCGCCCTTATTCCCTTTTTTGCGGCA
TTTTGCCTTCCTGTTTTTGCTCACCCAGAAACGCTGGTGAAAGTAAAAGATGCTGAAGATCAGTTGGGTG
CACGAGTGGGTTACATCGAACTGGATCTCAACAGCGGTAAGATCCTTGAGAGTTTTCGCCCCGAAGAACG
TTTTCCAATGATGAGCACTTTTAAAGTTCTGCTATGTGGCGCGGTATTATCCCGTATTGACGCCGGGCAA
GAGCAACTCGGTCGCCGCATACACTATTCTCAGAATGACTTGGTTGAGTACTCACCAGTCACAGAAAAGC
ATCTTACGGATGGCATGACAGTAAGAGAATTATGCAGTGCTGCCATAACCATGAGTGATAACACTGCGGC
CAACTTACTTCTGACAACGATCGGAGGACCGAAGGAGCTAACCGCTTTTTTGCACAACATGGGGGATCAT
GTAACTCGCCTTGATCGTTGGGAACCGGAGCTGAATGAAGCCATACCAAACGACGAGCGTGACACCACGA
TGCCTGTAGCAATGGCAACAACGTTGCGCAAACTATTAACTGGCGAACTACTTACTCTAGCTTCCCGGCA
ACAATTAATAGACTGGATGGAGGCGGATAAAGTTGCAGGACCACTTCTGCGCTCGGCCCTTCCGGCTGGC
TGGTTTATTGCTGATAAATCTGGAGCCGGTGAGCGTGGAAGCCGCGGTATCATTGCAGCACTGGGGCCAG
ATGGTAAGCCCTCCCGTATCGTAGTTATCTACACGACGGGGAGTCAGGCAACTATGGATGAACGAAATAG
ACAGATCGCTGAGATAGGTGCCTCACTGATTAAGCATTGGTAACTGTCAGACCAAGTTTACTCATATATA
CTTTAGATTGATTTAAAACTTCATTTTTAATTTAAAAGGATCTAGGTGAAGATCCTTTTTGATAATCTCA
TGACCAAAATCCCTTAACGTGAGTTTTCGTTCCACTGAGCGTCAGACCCCGTAGAAAAGATCAAAGGATC
TTCTTGAGATCCTTTTTTTCTGCGCGTAATCTGCTGCTTGCAAACAAAAAAACCACCGCTACCAGCGGTG
GTTTGTTTGCCGGATCAAGAGCTACCAACTCTTTTTCCGAAGGTAACTGGCTTCAGCAGAGCGCAGATAC
CAAATACTGTTCTTCTAGTGTAGCCGTAGTTAGGCCACCACTTCAAGAACTCTGTAGCACCGCCTACATA
CCTCGCTCTGCTAATCCTGTTACCAGTGGCTGCTGCCAGTGGCGATAAGTCGTGTCTTACCGGGTTGGAC
TCAAGACGATAGTTACCGGATAAGGCGCAGCGGTCGGGCTGAACGGGGGGTTCGTGCACACAGCCCAGCT
TGGAGCGAACGACCTACACCGAACTGAGATACCTACAGCGTGAGCTATGAGAAAGCGCCACGCTTCCCGA
AGGGAGAAAGGCGGACAGGTATCCGGTAAGCGGCAGGGTCGGAACAGGAGAGCGCACGAGGGAGCTTCCA
GGGGGAAACGCCTGGTATCTTTATAGTCCTGTCGGGTTTCGCCACCTCTGACTTGAGCGTCGATTTTTGT
GATGCTCGTCAGGGGGGCGGAGCCTATGGAAAAACGCCAGCAACGCGGCCTTTTTACGGTTCCTGGCCTT
TTGCTGGCCTTTTGCTCACATGTGAGGGCCTATTTCCCATGATTCCTTCATATTTGCATATACGATACAA
GGCTGTTAGAGAGATAATTGGAATTAATTTGACTGTAAACACAAAGATATTAGTACAAAATACGTGACGT
AGAAAGTAATAATTTCTTGGGTAGTTTGCAGTTTTAAAATTATGTTTTAAAATGGACTATCATATGCTTA
CCGTAACTTGAAAGTATTTCGATTTCTTGGCTTTATATATCTTGTGGAAAGGACGAAACACCGAATGATG
CATAGTTGCACTTGTTTTAGAGCTAGAAATAGCAAGTTAAAATAAGGCTAGTCCGTTATCAACTTGAAAA
AGTGGCACCGAGTCGGTGCTTTTTTGTTTTAGAGCTAGAAATAGCAAGTTAAAATAAGGCTAGTCCGTTT
TTAGCGCGTGCGCCAATTCTGCAGACAAATGGCTCTAGAGGTACCCGTTACATAACTTACGGTAAATGGC
CCGCCTGGCTGACCGCCCAACGACCCCCGCCCATTGACGTCAATAGTAACGCCAATAGGGACTTTCCATT
GACGTCAATGGGTGGAGTATTTACGGTAAACTGCCCACTTGGCAGTACATCAAGTGTATCATATGCCAAG
TACGCCCCCTATTGACGTCAATGACGGTAAATGGCCCGCCTGGCATTGTGCCCAGTACATGACCTTATGG
GACTTTCCTACTTGGCAGTACATCTACGTATTAGTCATCGCTATTACCATGGTCGAGGTGAGCCCCACGT
TCTGCTTCACTCTCCCCATCTCCCCCCCCTCCCCACCCCCAATTTTGTATTTATTTATTTTTTAATTATT
TTGTGCAGCGATGGGGGCGGGGGGGGGGGG
Features (pLannotate 1.2.2; 24 found; start..end, strand, type, name):
    161..388     +  intron         hybrid intron: hybrid between chicken β-actin (CBA) and minute virus of mice (MMV) introns (Gray et al., 2011)
    526..2127    +  CDS            Cas9(N): N-terminal portion of Streptococcus pyogenes Cas9 (Zetsche et al., 2015)
   2128..4626    +  CDS            Cas9(C): C-terminal portion of Streptococcus pyogenes Cas9 (Zetsche et al., 2015)
   4627..4674    +  CDS            nucleoplasmin NLS: bipartite nuclear localization signal from nucleoplasmin
   4708..4819    +  polyA_signal   bGH poly(A) signal: bovine growth hormone polyadenylation signal
   4924..5064    +  repeat_region  AAV2 ITR: inverted terminal repeat of adeno-associated virus serotype 2 inverted
   5209..5420    +  promoter       EF-1α core promoter: core promoter for human elongation factor EF-1α
   5433..5701    +  LTR            5' LTR (truncated): truncated 5' long terminal repeat (LTR) from human T-cell leukemia virus (HTLV) type 1
   5758..6422    +  CDS            CopGFP (fragment): green fluorescent protein 2 from Pontellina plumata, also known as ppluGFP2 (Shagin et al., 2004)
   6546..7145    +  CDS            PuroR: puromycin N-acetyltransferase; pac from Streptomyces alboniger; confers resistance to puromycin
   7146..7252    +  misc_feature   WPRE (fragment): woodchuck hepatitis virus posttranscriptional regulatory element
   7261..7382    +  polyA_signal   SV40 poly(A) signal: SV40 polyadenylation signal
   7463..7514    -  misc_feature   bom (fragment): basis of mobility region from pBR322
   7533..7988    +  rep_origin     f1 ori (sequence partly withheld): f1 bacteriophage origin of replication; arrow indicates direction of (+) strand synthesis
   7989..8038    -  misc_feature   bom (fragment): basis of mobility region from pBR322
   8140..8175    -  CDS            rop (fragment): Rop protein, which maintains plasmids at low copy number; rop
   8270..8374    +  promoter       AmpR promoter: bla
   8375..9235    +  CDS            AmpR: β-lactamase; bla; confers resistance to ampicillin, carbenicillin, and related antibiotics
   9406..9994    +  rep_origin     ori: high-copy-number ColE1/pMB1/pBR322/pUC origin of replication
  10056..10296   +  promoter       U6 promoter: RNA polymerase III promoter for human U6 snRNA
  10326..10401   +  misc_RNA       gRNA scaffold: guide RNA scaffold for the Streptococcus pyogenes CRISPR/Cas9 system
  10408..10451   +  misc_RNA       gRNA scaffold (fragment): guide RNA scaffold for the Streptococcus pyogenes CRISPR/Cas9 system
  10498..10783   +  enhancer       CMV enhancer: human cytomegalovirus immediate early enhancer; contains an 18-bp deletion relative to the standard CMV enhancer
  10785..160     +  promoter       chicken β-actin promoter (across the origin): No description available
