[The description below was written by a language model from this plasmid's Addgene catalogue record and pLannotate feature annotations shown in this document.]
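Description:
pX330A-Blimp1-L1-#1 is an all-in-one CRISPR/Cas9 plasmid for mammalian cells, built on the pX330A backbone and designed to help delete a genomic region within the mouse Blimp1 (Prdm1) gene. It is propagated in E. coli as a high-copy plasmid through a ColE1/pUC-type origin with ampicillin selection (AmpR under its own bla promoter). An f1 phage origin is also present.

The human U6 RNA polymerase III promoter drives a single guide RNA, consisting of a 20-nt spacer targeting mouse Prdm1 fused to the Streptococcus pyogenes gRNA scaffold. A second, partial scaffold fragment is annotated just downstream. Cas9 is expressed from a hybrid CBh-type promoter (CMV enhancer, chicken β-actin promoter and a hybrid CBA/MVM intron). The two adjoining annotations for the N- and C-terminal portions of Cas9 together form one continuous S. pyogenes Cas9 coding region, followed by a nucleoplasmin nuclear localization signal and a bGH polyadenylation signal. An AAV2 ITR lies after this cassette; only one is annotated, so the plasmid is not an AAV packaging vector as it stands.

The sequenced plasmid also contains a third cassette not mentioned in the catalogue fields. In it, an EF-1α core promoter with an HTLV-1 LTR fragment precedes CopGFP and puromycin N-acetyltransferase coding sequences, a WPRE fragment and an SV40 poly(A) signal. This should allow fluorescent identification or puromycin enrichment of transfected cells, although the table does not show how the two reading frames are linked.

Excising a locus normally requires cuts on both flanks. The name "L1-#1" may therefore mark this as one of several guides used in combination, but the record does not spell this out.
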