Addgene plasmid #171503: pX330A-Blimp1-L1-#1
Purpose: deletion of a genomic locus in Blimp1(Prdm1) gene
Depositing lab: Hans Schöler. Depositing organization: Max Planck Institute for Molecular Biomedicine. Publication: Residual pluripotency is required for inductive germ cell segregation. Aramaki S, Kagiwada S, Wu G, Obridge D, Adachi K, Kutejova E, Lickert H, Hubner K, Scholer HR. EMBO Rep. 2021 Aug 4;22(8):e52553. doi: 10.15252/embr.202152553. Epub 2021 Jun 22. PubMed 34156139.
Backbone
  Vector backbone: px330A
  Vector type: Mammalian Expression, CRISPR
Growth in bacteria
  Bacterial resistance: Ampicillin, 100 μg/mL
  Growth temperature: 37°C
  Growth strain: DH5alpha
  Copy number: High Copy
Gene/Insert
  Gene/Insert name: Blimp1 (alt name: Prdm1)
  gRNA/shRNA sequence: AATGATGCATAGTTGCACTT
  Species: M. musculus (mouse)
  Entrez Gene: Prdm1 (a.k.a. Blimp-1, Blimp1, PRDI-BF1, ZNFPR1A1, b2b1765Clo)
  Cloning method: Restriction Enzyme; 5′ cloning site unknown (unknown if destroyed); 3′ cloning site unknown (unknown if destroyed)
  Sequencing primers: 5′ unknown
Terms and licenses: Academic/Nonprofit Terms; Industry Terms: Not Available to Industry
How to cite: pX330A-Blimp1-L1-#1 was a gift from Hans Schöler (Addgene plasmid # 171503 ; http://n2t.net/addgene:171503 ; RRID:Addgene_171503)
